>Addgene plasmid #1282 | pL2/GZ | addgene partial sequence | sequence record 16521 | 1282 with M13 Reverse
ACCGATACCCTCCTAAAGGGACAAAAGCTGGTACCGGGCCCCCCCTCGAGGTCGACGGTATCGATAAGCT
TGATATCGAATTCGAGCTCGCCCCTGACATTATTATTGTTGGAAGAGGACTATTTGCAAAGGGAAGGGAT
GCTAAGGTAGAGGGTGAACGTTACAGAAAAGCAGGCTGGGAAGCATATTTGAGAAGATGCGGCCAGCAAA
ACTAAAAAACTGTATTATAAGTAAATGCATGTATACTAAACTCACAAATTAGAGCTTCAATTTAATTATA
TCAGTTATTACCCTCGACCTCGACTGTACAGGATGTCNCNGNCACTTNAAANAGCANGANTNCANANGTC
CTTGNNCTTAGCTNTCCTCCCGAACTGTGCANATCNTACCTCNNACNGCGTGNTTTCNNCGGACCNCCTC
TCTGGGACCNNANGNCNCANAACTTANCNANCTGNACANGGGNNNNCCCNGTCNAGATTNTCTTGNNCNC
ANATACNCACNACCCCACCCTTGNCGAANCCNNNCNTCCNAACNNNTGCNCNCCGCTTGANTGACCNAGN
