>Addgene plasmid #1282 | pL2/GZ | addgene partial sequence | sequence record 16522 | 1282 with M13R
CCCCCCCTCGAGGTCGACGGTATCGATAAGCTTGATATCGAATTCGAGCTCGCCCCTGACATTATTATTG
TTGGAAGAGGACTATTTGCAAAGGGAAGGGATGCTAAGGTAGAGGGTGAACGTTACAGAAAAGCAGGCTG
GGAAGCATATTTGAGAAGATGCGGCCAGCAAAACTAAAAAACTGTATTATAAGTAAATGCATGTATACTA
AACTCACAAATTAGAGCTTCAATTTAATTATATCAGTTATTACCCTCGACCTCGACTG
