[The description below was written by a language model from this plasmid's Addgene catalogue record.]
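Description:
pL2/GZ is a yeast reporter plasmid built on the pRS425 backbone, an episomal shuttle vector for Saccharomyces cerevisiae. The backbone carries the 2μ origin, which maintains the plasmid at high copy number in yeast, and the LEU2 auxotrophic marker, which allows selection in leu2 strains on medium lacking leucine. In E. coli the plasmid is propagated at high copy and selected with ampicillin.

The insert is a GRE-lacZ reporter cassette, in which glucocorticoid response elements are placed upstream of the lacZ gene encoding β-galactosidase. GREs are the DNA binding sites recognised by the hormone-activated glucocorticoid receptor, so lacZ expression, readily measured as β-galactosidase activity, reports on how much functional, ligand-responsive receptor is present in the cell. Yeast has no endogenous glucocorticoid receptor, so a reporter of this kind is normally used together with a separate receptor expression construct; the record does not describe such a partner plasmid. Nor does it state which minimal promoter lies between the response elements and lacZ, how many GRE copies are present, or the size of the insert, and no feature table is available to confirm the layout. The species field lists budding yeast, which probably reflects the host rather than the origin of the parts.

The associated publication concerns the role of the chaperone YDJ1 in establishing Hsp90-mediated signal transduction pathways. This fits with use of pL2/GZ as a transcriptional readout of steroid receptor activity in wild-type versus chaperone-mutant yeast strains, since receptor maturation depends on the Hsp90 chaperone machinery.
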