Addgene plasmid #1282: pL2/GZ
Depositing lab: Susan Lindquist. Depositing organization: Whitehead Institute for Biomedical Research. Publication: Role of the protein chaperone YDJ1 in establishing Hsp90-mediated signal transduction pathways. Kimura Y, Yahara I, Lindquist S. Science 1995 Jun 2;268(5215):1362-5. 10.1126/science.7761857 PubMed 7761857.
Backbone
  Vector backbone: pRS425(LEU2, 2u)
  Vector type: Yeast Expression
Growth in bacteria
  Bacterial resistance: Ampicillin, 100 μg/mL
  Growth temperature: 37°C
  Growth strain: DH5alpha
  Copy number: High Copy
Gene/Insert
  Gene/Insert name: GRE-lacZ (alt name: glucocorticoid response element)
  Species: S. cerevisiae (budding yeast)
  Tag / fusion protein: glucocorticoid response elemen-lacZ
  Cloning method: Restriction Enzyme
  Sequencing primers: 5′ M13 Reverse
Terms and licenses: Academic/Nonprofit Terms; Industry Terms: Not Available to Industry
How to cite: pL2/GZ was a gift from Susan Lindquist (Addgene plasmid # 1282 ; http://n2t.net/addgene:1282 ; RRID:Addgene_1282)
